>Addgene plasmid #214680 | pDual_dsCas9_Puro | addgene full sequence | sequence record 428814 | Addgene NGS Result
GTCGACGGATCGGGAGATCTCCCGATCCCCTATGGTGCACTCTCAGTACAATCTGCTCTGATGCCGCATA
GTTAAGCCAGTATCTGCTCCCTGCTTGTGTGTTGGAGGTCGCTGAGTAGTGCGCGAGCAAAATTTAAGCT
ACAACAAGGCAAGGCTTGACCGACAATTGCATGAAGAATCTGCTTAGGGTTAGGCGTTTTGCGCTGCTTC
GCGATGTACGGGCCAGATATACGCGTTGACATTGATTATTGACTAGTTATTAATAGTAATCAATTACGGG
GTCATTAGTTCATAGCCCATATATGGAGTTCCGCGTTACATAACTTACGGTAAATGGCCCGCCTGGCTGA
CCGCCCAACGACCCCCGCCCATTGACGTCAATAATGACGTATGTTCCCATAGTAACGCCAATAGGGACTT
TCCATTGACGTCAATGGGTGGAGTATTTACGGTAAACTGCCCACTTGGCAGTACATCAAGTGTATCATAT
GCCAAGTACGCCCCCTATTGACGTCAATGACGGTAAATGGCCCGCCTGGCATTATGCCCAGTACATGACC
TTATGGGACTTTCCTACTTGGCAGTACATCTACGTATTAGTCATCGCTATTACCATGGTGATGCGGTTTT
GGCAGTACATCAATGGGCGTGGATAGCGGTTTGACTCACGGGGATTTCCAAGTCTCCACCCCATTGACGT
CAATGGGAGTTTGTTTTGGCACCAAAATCAACGGGACTTTCCAAAATGTCGTAACAACTCCGCCCCATTG
ACGCAAATGGGCGGTAGGCGTGTACGGTGGGAGGTCTATATAAGCAGCGCGTTTTGCCTGTACTGGGTCT
CTCTGGTTAGACCAGATCTGAGCCTGGGAGCTCTCTGGCTAACTAGGGAACCCACTGCTTAAGCCTCAAT
AAAGCTTGCCTTGAGTGCTTCAAGTAGTGTGTGCCCGTCTGTTGTGTGACTCTGGTAACTAGAGATCCCT
CAGACCCTTTTAGTCAGTGTGGAAAATCTCTAGCAGTGGCGCCCGAACAGGGACTTGAAAGCGAAAGGGA
AACCAGAGGAGCTCTCTCGACGCAGGACTCGGCTTGCTGAAGCGCGCACGGCAAGAGGCGAGGGGCGGCG
ACTGGTGAGTACGCCAAAAATTTTGACTAGCGGAGGCTAGAAGGAGAGAGATGGGTGCGAGAGCGTCAGT
ATTAAGCGGGGGAGAATTAGATCGCGATGGGAAAAAATTCGGTTAAGGCCAGGGGGAAAGAAAAAATATA
AATTAAAACATATAGTATGGGCAAGCAGGGAGCTAGAACGATTCGCAGTTAATCCTGGCCTGTTAGAAAC
ATCAGAAGGCTGTAGACAAATACTGGGACAGCTACAACCATCCCTTCAGACAGGATCAGAAGAACTTAGA
TCATTATATAATACAGTAGCAACCCTCTATTGTGTGCATCAAAGGATAGAGATAAAAGACACCAAGGAAG
CTTTAGACAAGATAGAGGAAGAGCAAAACAAAAGTAAGACCACCGCACAGCAAGCGGCCGCTGATCTTCA
GACCTGGAGGAGGAGATATGAGGGACAATTGGAGAAGTGAATTATATAAATATAAAGTAGTAAAAATTGA
ACCATTAGGAGTAGCACCCACCAAGGCAAAGAGAAGAGTGGTGCAGAGAGAAAAAAGAGCAGTGGGAATA
GGAGCTTTGTTCCTTGGGTTCTTGGGAGCAGCAGGAAGCACTATGGGCGCAGCGTCAATGACGCTGACGG
TACAGGCCAGACAATTATTGTCTGGTATAGTGCAGCAGCAGAACAATTTGCTGAGGGCTATTGAGGCGCA
ACAGCATCTGTTGCAACTCACAGTCTGGGGCATCAAGCAGCTCCAGGCAAGAATCCTGGCTGTGGAAAGA
TACCTAAAGGATCAACAGCTCCTGGGGATTTGGGGTTGCTCTGGAAAACTCATTTGCACCACTGCTGTGC
CTTGGAATGCTAGTTGGAGTAATAAATCTCTGGAACAGATTTGGAATCACACGACCTGGATGGAGTGGGA
CAGAGAAATTAACAATTACACAAGCTTAATACACTCCTTAATTGAAGAATCGCAAAACCAGCAAGAAAAG
AATGAACAAGAATTATTGGAATTAGATAAATGGGCAAGTTTGTGGAATTGGTTTAACATAACAAATTGGC
TGTGGTATATAAAATTATTCATAATGATAGTAGGAGGCTTGGTAGGTTTAAGAATAGTTTTTGCTGTACT
TTCTATAGTGAATAGAGTTAGGCAGGGATATTCACCATTATCGTTTCAGACCCACCTCCCAACCCCGAGG
GGACCCGACAGGCCCGAAGGAATAGAAGAAGAAGGTGGAGAGAGAGACAGAGACAGATCCATTCGATTAG
TGAACGGATCGGCACTGCGTGCGCCAATTCTGCAGACAAATGGCAGTATTCATCCACAATTTTAAAAGAA
AAGGGGGGATTGGGGGGTACAGTGCAGGGGAAAGAATAGTAGACATAATAGCAACAGACATACAAACTAA
AGAATTACAAAAACAAATTACAAAAATTCAAAATTTTCGGGTTTATTACAGGGACAGCAGAGATCCAGTT
TGGTTAATTAAGGTACCGAGGGCCTATTTCCCATGATTCCTTCATATTTGCATATACGATACAAGGCTGT
TAGAGAGATAATTAGAATTAATTTGACTGTAAACACAAAGATATTAGTACAAAATACGTGACGTAGAAAG
TAATAATTTCTTGGGTAGTTTGCAGTTTTAAAATTATGTTTTAAAATGGACTATCATATGCTTACCGTAA
CTTGAAAGTATTTCGATTTCTTGGCTTTATATATCTTGTGGAAAGGACGAAACCTGCAGGTTTTAGAGCT
AGAAATAGCAAGTTAAAATAAGGCTAGTCCGTTATCAACTTGAAAAAGTGGCACCGAGTCGGTGCTTTTT
TGTTTTAGAGCTAGAAATAGCAAGTTAAAATAAGGCTAGTCCGTTTTTAGCGCGTGCGCCAATTCTGCAG
ACAAATGGCTCTAGAGAGGGCCTATTTCCCATGATTCCTTCATATTTGCATATACGATACAAGGCTGTTA
GAGAGATAATTGGAATTAATTTGACTGTAAACACAAAGATATTAGTACAAAATACGTGACGTAGAAAGTA
ATAATTTCTTGGGTAGTTTGCAGTTTTAAAATTATGTTTTAAAATGGACTATCATATGCTTACCGTAACT
TGAAAGTATTTCGATTTCTTGGCTTTATATATCTTGTGGAAAGGACCGTCTCTGTTTTAGAGCTAGAAAT
AGCAAGTTAAAATAAGGCTAGTCCGTTATCAACTTGAAAAAGTGGCACCGAGTCGGTGCTTTTTTGAATT
CGCTAGCTAGGTCTTGAAAGGAGTGGGAATTGGCTCCGGTGCCCGTCAGTGGGCAGAGCGCACATCGCCC
ACAGTCCCCGAGAAGTTGGGGGGAGGGGTCGGCAATTGATCCGGTGCCTAGAGAAGGTGGCGCGGGGTAA
ACTGGGAAAGTGATGTCGTGTACTGGCTCCGCCTTTTTCCCGAGGGTGGGGGAGAACCGTATATAAGTGC
AGTAGTCGCCGTGAACGTTCTTTTTCGCAACGGGTTTGCCGCCAGAACACAGGACCGGTTCTAGAGCCAC
CATGGGAGTGCAGGTGGAAACCATCTCCCCAGGTGACGGGCGCACCTTCCCCAAGCGCGGCCAGACCTGT
GTGGTGCACTACACCGGGATGCTTGAAGATGGAAAGAAAGTCGATTCCTCCCGGGACAGAAACAAGCCCT
TTAAGTTTATGCTAGGCAAGCAGGAGGTGATCCGAGGCTGGGAAGAAGGGGTTGCCCAGATGAGTGTGGG
TCAGAGAGCCAAACTGACTATATCTCCAGATTATGCCTATGGTGCCACTGGGCACCCAGGCATCATCCCA
CCACATGCCACTCTCGTCTTCGATGTGGAGCTTCTAAAACCGGAACCGGCTAGCATGGACAAGAAGTACA
GCATCGGCCTGGACATCGGCACCAACTCTGTGGGCTGGGCCGTGATCACCGACGAGTACAAGGTGCCCAG
CAAGAAATTCAAGGTGCTGGGCAACACCGACCGGCACAGCATCAAGAAGAACCTGATCGGAGCCCTGCTG
TTCGACAGCGGCGAAACAGCCGAGGCCACCCGGCTGAAGAGAACCGCCAGAAGAAGATACACCAGACGGA
AGAACCGGATCTGCTATCTGCAAGAGATCTTCAGCAACGAGATGGCCAAGGTGGACGACAGCTTCTTCCA
CAGACTGGAAGAGTCCTTCCTGGTGGAAGAGGATAAGAAGCACGAGCGGCACCCCATCTTCGGCAACATC
GTGGACGAGGTGGCCTACCACGAGAAGTACCCCACCATCTACCACCTGAGAAAGAAACTGGTGGACAGCA
CCGACAAGGCCGACCTGCGGCTGATCTATCTGGCCCTGGCCCACATGATCAAGTTCCGGGGCCACTTCCT
GATCGAGGGCGACCTGAACCCCGACAACAGCGACGTGGACAAGCTGTTCATCCAGCTGGTGCAGACCTAC
AACCAGCTGTTCGAGGAAAACCCCATCAACGCCAGCGGCGTGGACGCCAAGGCCATCCTGTCTGCCAGAC
TGAGCAAGAGCAGACGGCTGGAAAATCTGATCGCCCAGCTGCCCGGCGAGAAGAAGAATGGCCTGTTCGG
AAACCTGATTGCCCTGAGCCTGGGCCTGACCCCCAACTTCAAGAGCAACTTCGACCTGGCCGAGGATGCC
AAACTGCAGCTGAGCAAGGACACCTACGACGACGACCTGGACAACCTGCTGGCCCAGATCGGCGACCAGT
ACGCCGACCTGTTTCTGGCCGCCAAGAACCTGTCCGACGCCATCCTGCTGAGCGACATCCTGAGAGTGAA
CACCGAGATCACCAAGGCCCCCCTGAGCGCCTCTATGATCAAGAGATACGACGAGCACCACCAGGACCTG
ACCCTGCTGAAAGCTCTCGTGCGGCAGCAGCTGCCTGAGAAGTACAAAGAGATTTTCTTCGACCAGAGCA
AGAACGGCTACGCCGGCTACATTGACGGCGGAGCCAGCCAGGAAGAGTTCTACAAGTTCATCAAGCCCAT
CCTGGAAAAGATGGACGGCACCGAGGAACTGCTCGTGAAGCTGAACAGAGAGGACCTGCTGCGGAAGCAG
CGGACCTTCGACAACGGCAGCATCCCCCACCAGATCCACCTGGGAGAGCTGCACGCCATTCTGCGGCGGC
AGGAAGATTTTTACCCATTCCTGAAGGACAACCGGGAAAAGATCGAGAAGATCCTGACCTTCCGCATCCC
CTACTACGTGGGCCCTCTGGCCAGGGGAAACAGCAGATTCGCCTGGATGACCAGAAAGAGCGAGGAAACC
ATCACCCCCTGGAACTTCGAGGAAGTGGTGGACAAGGGCGCTTCCGCCCAGAGCTTCATCGAGCGGATGA
CCAACTTCGATAAGAACCTGCCCAACGAGAAGGTGCTGCCCAAGCACAGCCTGCTGTACGAGTACTTCAC
CGTGTATAACGAGCTGACCAAAGTGAAATACGTGACCGAGGGAATGAGAAAGCCCGCCTTCCTGAGCGGC
GAGCAGAAAAAGGCCATCGTGGACCTGCTGTTCAAGACCAACCGGAAAGTGACCGTGAAGCAGCTGAAAG
AGGACTACTTCAAGAAAATCGAGTGCTTCGACTCCGTGGAAATCTCCGGCGTGGAAGATCGGTTCAACGC
CTCCCTGGGCACATACCACGATCTGCTGAAAATTATCAAGGACAAGGACTTCCTGGACAATGAGGAAAAC
GAGGACATTCTGGAAGATATCGTGCTGACCCTGACACTGTTTGAGGACAGAGAGATGATCGAGGAACGGC
TGAAAACCTATGCCCACCTGTTCGACGACAAAGTGATGAAGCAGCTGAAGCGGCGGAGATACACCGGCTG
GGGCAGGCTGAGCCGGAAGCTGATCAACGGCATCCGGGACAAGCAGTCCGGCAAGACAATCCTGGATTTC
CTGAAGTCCGACGGCTTCGCCAACAGAAACTTCATGCAGCTGATCCACGACGACAGCCTGACCTTTAAAG
AGGACATCCAGAAAGCCCAGGTGTCCGGCCAGGGCGATAGCCTGCACGAGCACATTGCCAATCTGGCCGG
CAGCCCCGCCATTAAGAAGGGCATCCTGCAGACAGTGAAGGTGGTGGACGAGCTCGTGAAAGTGATGGGC
CGGCACAAGCCCGAGAACATCGTGATCGAAATGGCCAGAGAGAACCAGACCACCCAGAAGGGACAGAAGA
ACAGCCGCGAGAGAATGAAGCGGATCGAAGAGGGCATCAAAGAGCTGGGCAGCCAGATCCTGAAAGAACA
CCCCGTGGAAAACACCCAGCTGCAGAACGAGAAGCTGTACCTGTACTACCTGCAGAATGGGCGGGATATG
TACGTGGACCAGGAACTGGACATCAACCGGCTGTCCGACTACGATGTGGACCATATCGTGCCTCAGAGCT
TTCTGAAGGACGACTCCATCGACAACAAGGTGCTGACCAGAAGCGACAAGAACCGGGGCAAGAGCGACAA
CGTGCCCTCCGAAGAGGTCGTGAAGAAGATGAAGAACTACTGGCGGCAGCTGCTGAACGCCAAGCTGATT
ACCCAGAGAAAGTTCGACAATCTGACCAAGGCCGAGAGAGGCGGCCTGAGCGAACTGGATAAGGCCGGCT
TCATCAAGAGACAGCTGGTGGAAACCCGGCAGATCACAAAGCACGTGGCACAGATCCTGGACTCCCGGAT
GAACACTAAGTACGACGAGAATGACAAGCTGATCCGGGAAGTGAAAGTGATCACCCTGAAGTCCAAGCTG
GTGTCCGATTTCCGGAAGGATTTCCAGTTTTACAAAGTGCGCGAGATCAACAACTACCACCACGCCCACG
ACGCCTACCTGAACGCCGTCGTGGGAACCGCCCTGATCAAAAAGTACCCTAAGCTGGAAAGCGAGTTCGT
GTACGGCGACTACAAGGTGTACGACGTGCGGAAGATGATCGCCAAGAGCGAGCAGGAAATCGGCAAGGCT
ACCGCCAAGTACTTCTTCTACAGCAACATCATGAACTTTTTCAAGACCGAGATTACCCTGGCCAACGGCG
AGATCCGGAAGCGGCCTCTGATCGAGACAAACGGCGAAACCGGGGAGATCGTGTGGGATAAGGGCCGGGA
TTTTGCCACCGTGCGGAAAGTGCTGAGCATGCCCCAAGTGAATATCGTGAAAAAGACCGAGGTGCAGACA
GGCGGCTTCAGCAAAGAGTCTATCCTGCCCAAGAGGAACAGCGATAAGCTGATCGCCAGAAAGAAGGACT
GGGACCCTAAGAAGTACGGCGGCTTCGACAGCCCCACCGTGGCCTATTCTGTGCTGGTGGTGGCCAAAGT
GGAAAAGGGCAAGTCCAAGAAACTGAAGAGTGTGAAAGAGCTGCTGGGGATCACCATCATGGAAAGAAGC
AGCTTCGAGAAGAATCCCATCGACTTTCTGGAAGCCAAGGGCTACAAAGAAGTGAAAAAGGACCTGATCA
TCAAGCTGCCTAAGTACTCCCTGTTCGAGCTGGAAAACGGCCGGAAGAGAATGCTGGCCTCTGCCGGCGA
ACTGCAGAAGGGAAACGAACTGGCCCTGCCCTCCAAATATGTGAACTTCCTGTACCTGGCCAGCCACTAT
GAGAAGCTGAAGGGCTCCCCCGAGGATAATGAGCAGAAACAGCTGTTTGTGGAACAGCACAAGCACTACC
TGGACGAGATCATCGAGCAGATCAGCGAGTTCTCCAAGAGAGTGATCCTGGCCGACGCTAATCTGGACAA
AGTGCTGTCCGCCTACAACAAGCACCGGGATAAGCCCATCAGAGAGCAGGCCGAGAATATCATCCACCTG
TTTACCCTGACCAATCTGGGAGCCCCTGCCGCCTTCAAGTACTTTGACACCACCATCGACCGGAAGAGGT
ACACCAGCACCAAAGAGGTGCTGGACGCCACCCTGATCCACCAGAGCATCACCGGCCTGTACGAGACACG
GATCGACCTGTCTCAGCTGGGAGGCGACAAGCGACCTGCCGCCACAAAGAAGGCTGGACAGGCTAAGAAG
AAGAAAGATTACAAAGACGATGACGATAAGGGATCCGGAGCTACTAACTTCAGCCTGCTGAAGCAGGCTG
GGGACGTGGAGGAGAACCCTGGACCTAGGATGACCGAGTACAAGCCCACGGTGCGCCTCGCCACCCGCGA
CGACGTCCCCAGGGCCGTACGCACCCTCGCCGCCGCGTTCGCCGACTACCCCGCCACGCGCCACACCGTC
GATCCGGACCGCCACATCGAGCGGGTCACCGAGCTGCAAGAACTCTTCCTCACGCGCGTCGGGCTCGACA
TCGGCAAGGTGTGGGTCGCGGACGACGGCGCCGCGGTGGCGGTCTGGACCACGCCGGAGAGCGTCGAAGC
GGGGGCGGTGTTCGCCGAGATCGGCCCGCGCATGGCCGAGTTGAGCGGTTCCCGGCTGGCCGCGCAGCAA
CAGATGGAAGGCCTCCTGGCGCCGCACCGGCCCAAGGAGCCCGCGTGGTTCCTGGCCACCGTCGGAGTGA
GCCCCGACCACCAGGGCAAGGGTCTGGGCAGCGCCGTCGTGCTCCCCGGAGTGGAGGCGGCCGAGCGCGC
CGGGGTGCCCGCCTTCCTGGAGACCTCCGCGCCCCGCAACCTCCCCTTCTACGAGCGGCTCGGCTTCACC
GTCACCGCCGACGTCGAGGTGCCCGAAGGACCGCGCACCTGGTGCATGACCCGCAAGCCCGGTGCCGATC
CTAAGTCGACAATCAACCTCTGGATTACAAAATTTGTGAAAGATTGACTGGTATTCTTAACTATGTTGCT
CCTTTTACGCTATGTGGATACGCTGCTTTAATGCCTTTGTATCATGCTATTGCTTCCCGTATGGCTTTCA
TTTTCTCCTCCTTGTATAAATCCTGGTTGCTGTCTCTTTATGAGGAGTTGTGGCCCGTTGTCAGGCAACG
TGGCGTGGTGTGCACTGTGTTTGCTGACGCAACCCCCACTGGTTGGGGCATTGCCACCACCTGTCAGCTC
CTTTCCGGGACTTTCGCTTTCCCCCTCCCTATTGCCACGGCGGAACTCATCGCCGCCTGCCTTGCCCGCT
GCTGGACAGGGGCTCGGCTGTTGGGCACTGACAATTCCGTGGTGTTGTCGGGGAAATCATCGTCCTTTCC
TTGGCTGCTCGCCTGTGTTGCCACCTGGATTCTGCGCGGGACGTCCTTCTGCTACGTCCCTTCGGCCCTC
AATCCAGCGGACCTTCCTTCCCGCGGCCTGCTGCCGGCTCTGCGGCCTCTTCCGCGTCTTCGCCTTCGCC
CTCAGACGAGTCGGATCTCCCTTTGGGCCGCCTCCCCGCGTCGACTTTAAGACCAATGACTTACAAGGCA
GCTGTAGATCTTAGCCACTTTTTAAAAGAAAAGGGGGGACTGGAAGGGCTAATTCACTCCCAACGAAGAC
AAGATCTGCTTTTTGCTTGTACTGGGTCTCTCTGGTTAGACCAGATCTGAGCCTGGGAGCTCTCTGGCTA
ACTAGGGAACCCACTGCTTAAGCCTCAATAAAGCTTGCCTTGAGTGCTTCAAGTAGTGTGTGCCCGTCTG
TTGTGTGACTCTGGTAACTAGAGATCCCTCAGACCCTTTTAGTCAGTGTGGAAAATCTCTAGCAGGGCCC
GTTTAAACCCGCTGATCAGCCTCGACTGTGCCTTCTAGTTGCCAGCCATCTGTTGTTTGCCCCTCCCCCG
TGCCTTCCTTGACCCTGGAAGGTGCCACTCCCACTGTCCTTTCCTAATAAAATGAGGAAATTGCATCGCA
TTGTCTGAGTAGGTGTCATTCTATTCTGGGGGGTGGGGTGGGGCAGGACAGCAAGGGGGAGGATTGGGAA
GACAATAGCAGGCATGCTGGGGATGCGGTGGGCTCTATGGCTTCTGAGGCGGAAAGAACCAGCTGGGGCT
CTAGGGGGTATCCCC
[124 nt withheld, positions 10026-10149]
C
[91 nt withheld, positions 10151-10241]
A
[49 nt withheld, positions 10243-10291]
CCTTTGACGTTGGAGTCCACGTTCTTT
[37 nt withheld, positions 10319-10355]
ACCCTATCTCGGTCTATTCTTTTGATTTATAAGGGATTTTGCCGATTTCGGCCTATTGGTTAAAAAATGA
GCTGATTTAACAAAAATTTAACGCGAATTAATTCTGTGGAATGTGTGTCAGTTAGGGTGTGGAAAGTCCC
CAGGCTCCCCAGCAGGCAGAAGTATGCAAAGCATGCATCTCAATTAGTCAGCAACCAGGTGTGGAAAGTC
CCCAGGCTCCCCAGCAGGCAGAAGTATGCAAAGCATGCATCTCAATTAGTCAGCAACCATAGTCCCGCCC
CTAACTCCGCCCATCCCGCCCCTAACTCCGCCCAGTTCCGCCCATTCTCCGCCCCATGGCTGACTAATTT
TTTTTATTTATGCAGAGGCCGAGGCCGCCTCTGCCTCTGAGCTATTCCAGAAGTAGTGAGGAGGCTTTTT
TGGAGGCCTAGGCTTTTGCAAAAAGCTCCCGGGAGCTTGTATATCCATTTTCGGATCTGATCAGCACGTG
TTGACAATTAATCATCGGCATAGTATATCGGCATAGTATAATACGACAAGGTGAGGAACTAAACCATGGC
CAAGTTGACCAGTGCCGTTCCGGTGCTCACCGCGCGCGACGTCGCCGGAGCGGTCGAGTTCTGGACCGAC
CGGCTCGGGTTCTCCCGGGACTTCGTGGAGGACGACTTCGCCGGTGTGGTCCGGGACGACGTGACCCTGT
TCATCAGCGCGGTCCAGGACCAGGTGGTGCCGGACAACACCCTGGCCTGGGTGTGGGTGCGCGGCCTGGA
CGAGCTGTACGCCGAGTGGTCGGAGGTCGTGTCCACGAACTTCCGGGACGCCTCCGGGCCGGCCATGACC
GAGATCGGCGAGCAGCCGTGGGGGCGGGAGTTCGCCCTGCGCGACCCGGCCGGCAACTGCGTGCACTTCG
TGGCCGAGGAGCAGGACTGACACGTGCTACGAGATTTCGATTCCACCGCCGCCTTCTATGAAAGGTTGGG
CTTCGGAATCGTTTTCCGGGACGCCGGCTGGATGATCCTCCAGCGCGGGGATCTCATGCTGGAGTTCTTC
GCCCACCCCAACTTGTTTATTGCAGCTTATAATGGTTACAAATAAAGCAATAGCATCACAAATTTCACAA
ATAAAGCATTTTTTTCACTGCATTCTAGTTGTGGTTTGTCCAAACTCATCAATGTATCTTATCATGTCTG
TATACCGTCGACCTCTAGCTAGAGCTTGGCGTAATCATGGTCATAGCTGTTTCCTGTGTGAAATTGTTAT
CCGCTCACAATTCCACACAACATACGAGCCGGAAGCATAAAGTGTAAAGCCTGGGGTGCCTAATGAGTGA
GCTAACTCACATTAATTGCGTTGCGCTCACTGCCCGCTTTCCAGTCGGGAAACCTGTCGTGCCAGCTGCA
TTAATGAATCGGCCAACGCGCGGGGAGAGGCGGTTTGCGTATTGGGCGCTCTTCCGCTTCCTCGCTCACT
GACTCGCTGCGCTCGGTCGTTCGGCTGCGGCGAGCGGTATCAGCTCACTCAAAGGCGGTAATACGGTTAT
CCACAGAATCAGGGGATAACGCAGGAAAGAACATGTGAGCAAAAGGCCAGCAAAAGGCCAGGAACCGTAA
AAAGGCCGCGTTGCTGGCGTTTTTCCATAGGCTCCGCCCCCCTGACGAGCATCACAAAAATCGACGCTCA
AGTCAGAGGTGGCGAAACCCGACAGGACTATAAAGATACCAGGCGTTTCCCCCTGGAAGCTCCCTCGTGC
GCTCTCCTGTTCCGACCCTGCCGCTTACCGGATACCTGTCCGCCTTTCTCCCTTCGGGAAGCGTGGCGCT
TTCTCATAGCTCACGCTGTAGGTATCTCAGTTCGGTGTAGGTCGTTCGCTCCAAGCTGGGCTGTGTGCAC
GAACCCCCCGTTCAGCCCGACCGCTGCGCCTTATCCGGTAACTATCGTCTTGAGTCCAACCCGGTAAGAC
ACGACTTATCGCCACTGGCAGCAGCCACTGGTAACAGGATTAGCAGAGCGAGGTATGTAGGCGGTGCTAC
AGAGTTCTTGAAGTGGTGGCCTAACTACGGCTACACTAGAAGAACAGTATTTGGTATCTGCGCTCTGCTG
AAGCCAGTTACCTTCGGAAAAAGAGTTGGTAGCTCTTGATCCGGCAAACAAACCACCGCTGGTAGCGGTG
GTTTTTTTGTTTGCAAGCAGCAGATTACGCGCAGAAAAAAAGGATCTCAAGAAGATCCTTTGATCTTTTC
TACGGGGTCTGACGCTCAGTGGAACGAAAACTCACGTTAAGGGATTTTGGTCATGAGATTATCAAAAAGG
ATCTTCACCTAGATCCTTTTAAATTAAAAATGAAGTTTTAAATCAATCTAAAGTATATATGAGTAAACTT
GGTCTGACAGTTACCAATGCTTAATCAGTGAGGCACCTATCTCAGCGATCTGTCTATTTCGTTCATCCAT
AGTTGCCTGACTCCCCGTCGTGTAGATAACTACGATACGGGAGGGCTTACCATCTGGCCCCAGTGCTGCA
ATGATACCGCGAGACCCACGCTCACCGGCTCCAGATTTATCAGCAATAAACCAGCCAGCCGGAAGGGCCG
AGCGCAGAAGTGGTCCTGCAACTTTATCCGCCTCCATCCAGTCTATTAATTGTTGCCGGGAAGCTAGAGT
AAGTAGTTCGCCAGTTAATAGTTTGCGCAACGTTGTTGCCATTGCTACAGGCATCGTGGTGTCACGCTCG
TCGTTTGGTATGGCTTCATTCAGCTCCGGTTCCCAACGATCAAGGCGAGTTACATGATCCCCCATGTTGT
GCAAAAAAGCGGTTAGCTCCTTCGGTCCTCCGATCGTTGTCAGAAGTAAGTTGGCCGCAGTGTTATCACT
CATGGTTATGGCAGCACTGCATAATTCTCTTACTGTCATGCCATCCGTAAGATGCTTTTCTGTGACTGGT
GAGTACTCAACCAAGTCATTCTGAGAATAGTGTATGCGGCGACCGAGTTGCTCTTGCCCGGCGTCAATAC
GGGATAATACCGCGCCACATAGCAGAACTTTAAAAGTGCTCATCATTGGAAAACGTTCTTCGGGGCGAAA
ACTCTCAAGGATCTTACCGCTGTTGAGATCCAGTTCGATGTAACCCACTCGTGCACCCAACTGATCTTCA
GCATCTTTTACTTTCACCAGCGTTTCTGGGTGAGCAAAAACAGGAAGGCAAAATGCCGCAAAAAAGGGAA
TAAGGGCGACACGGAAATGTTGAATACTCATACTCTTCCTTTTTCAATATTATTGAAGCATTTATCAGGG
TTATTGTCTCATGAGCGGATACATATTTGAATGTATTTAGAAAAATAAACAAATAGGGGTTCCGCGCACA
TTTCCCCGAAAAGTGCCACCTGAC
Features (pLannotate 1.2.2; 37 found; start..end, strand, type, name):
     31..83      -  misc_feature   bom (fragment): basis of mobility region from pBR322
    238..617     +  enhancer       CMV enhancer: human cytomegalovirus immediate early enhancer
    618..817     +  promoter       CMV promoter: human cytomegalovirus (CMV) immediate early promoter
    835..1015    +  LTR            5' LTR (truncated): truncated 5' long terminal repeat (LTR) from HIV-1
   1062..1187    +  misc_feature   HIV-1 Ψ: packaging signal of human immunodeficiency virus type 1
   1171..1534    +  CDS            HIV-1 gag (fragment): gag protein from human immunodeficiency virus 1; gag
   1680..1913    +  misc_feature   RRE: The Rev response element (RRE) of HIV-1 allows for Rev-dependent mRNA export from the nucleus to the cytoplasm.
   2290..2390    +  CDS            Rev (fragment): human immunodeficiency virus 1 (HIV-1) Rev protein; rev; enhances nuclear export of unspliced and incompletely spliced viral mRNAs
   2440..2557    +  misc_feature   cPPT/CTS: central polypurine tract and central termination sequence of HIV-1
   2608..2848    +  promoter       U6 promoter: RNA polymerase III promoter for human U6 snRNA
   2860..2935    +  misc_RNA       gRNA scaffold: guide RNA scaffold for the Streptococcus pyogenes CRISPR/Cas9 system
   2942..2985    +  misc_RNA       gRNA scaffold (fragment): guide RNA scaffold for the Streptococcus pyogenes CRISPR/Cas9 system
   3026..3266    +  promoter       U6 promoter: RNA polymerase III promoter for human U6 snRNA
   3274..3349    +  misc_RNA       gRNA scaffold: guide RNA scaffold for the Streptococcus pyogenes CRISPR/Cas9 system
   3367..3385    +  CDS            small t antigen (fragment): SV40 (simian virus 40) small t antigen
   3411..3622    +  promoter       EF-1α core promoter: core promoter for human elongation factor EF-1α
   3642..3965    +  CDS            DD: destabilization domain that can be stabilized by Shield1 in the ProteoTuner™ system L106P mutant of FKBP12
   3975..8078    +  CDS            Cas9: Cas9 (Csn1) endonuclease from the Streptococcus pyogenes Type II CRISPR/Cas system generates RNA-guided double strand breaks in DNA
   8220..8816    +  CDS            PuroR (fragment): puromycin N-acetyltransferase; pac from Streptomyces; confers resistance to puromycin
   8831..9419    +  misc_feature   WPRE: woodchuck hepatitis virus posttranscriptional regulatory element
   9470..9489    +  misc_feature   cPPT/CTS (fragment): central polypurine tract and central termination sequence of HIV-1
   9491..9724    +  LTR            3' LTR (ΔU3): self-inactivating 3' long terminal repeat (LTR) from HIV-1
   9756..9980    +  polyA_signal   bGH poly(A) signal: bovine growth hormone polyadenylation signal
   9984..10005   +  promoter       SV40 promoter (fragment): SV40 enhancer and early promoter
  10026..10454   +  rep_origin     f1 ori (sequence partly withheld): f1 bacteriophage origin of replication; arrow indicates direction of (+) strand synthesis
  10468..10797   +  promoter       SV40 promoter: SV40 enhancer and early promoter
  10845..10892   +  promoter       EM7 promoter: synthetic bacterial promoter&nbsp
  10911..11285   +  CDS            BleoR: antibiotic-binding protein; Sh ble from Streptoalloteichus hindustanus; confers resistance to bleomycin, phleomycin, and Zeocin™
  11295..11420   +  CDS            ble (fragment): BLE_KLEPN - Experimental evidence at protein level: Swiss-Prot protein existence level 1. Binding protein with a strong affinity to the bleomycin family of antibiotics. Binds to CL990; an antimitotic-antibiotic compound. From Klebsiella pneumoniae.
  11415..11536   +  polyA_signal   SV40 poly(A) signal: SV40 polyadenylation signal
  11607..11629   -  protein_bind   lac operator (fragment): The lac repressor binds to the lac operator to inhibit transcription in E. coli. This inhibition can be relieved by adding lactose or isopropyl-β-D-thiogalactopyranoside (IPTG). lac repressor encoded by lacI
  11633..11663   -  promoter       lac promoter: promoter for the E. coli lac operon
  11678..11699   -  protein_bind   CAP binding site: CAP binding activates transcription in the presence of cAMP. E. coli catabolite activator protein
  11712..11804   -  CDS            lacI (fragment): lac repressor; lacI; The lac repressor binds to the lac operator to inhibit transcription in E. coli. This inhibition can be relieved by adding lactose or isopropyl-β-D-thiogalactopyranoside (IPTG).
  11987..12575   -  rep_origin     ori: high-copy-number ColE1/pMB1/pBR322/pUC origin of replication
  12746..13606   -  CDS            AmpR: β-lactamase; bla; confers resistance to ampicillin, carbenicillin, and related antibiotics
  13607..13711   -  promoter       AmpR promoter: bla
