[The description below was written by a language model from this plasmid's Addgene catalogue record and pLannotate feature annotations shown in this document.]
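Description:
pDual_dsCas9_Puro is a 13.7 kb lentiviral CRISPR vector supplied as an empty backbone, designed to deliver a drug-stabilisable Cas9, a puromycin selection marker and two guide RNA expression cassettes from a single provirus. It is propagated in E. coli on a high-copy ColE1/pUC-type origin with ampicillin resistance, and the record specifies a recombination-deficient strain, as is usual for LTR-containing plasmids. The backbone also carries an f1 origin and an SV40/EM7-driven bleomycin/Zeocin resistance cassette, which lies outside the LTRs and so is not packaged. The viral architecture is third-generation style. A CMV enhancer/promoter is fused to a truncated HIV-1 5' LTR to drive genomic RNA production, followed by the Ψ packaging signal, RRE and cPPT/CTS. At the other end are a WPRE, a self-inactivating ΔU3 3' LTR and a bGH polyadenylation signal.

Between the LTRs sit two tandem human U6 promoters, each paired with an S. pyogenes gRNA scaffold, which provide the two empty sgRNA cloning sites. The depositor notes that a BsmBI site in the puromycin gene was removed by silent mutation, which suggests, although the record does not say so, that BsmBI is used for guide cloning. Downstream, an EF-1α core promoter drives an FKBP12-derived destabilisation domain (L106P) fused to the N-terminus of Cas9. The catalogue describes a P2A linking this to puromycin N-acetyltransferase, though the P2A is not annotated in the feature table. The destabilisation domain targets Cas9 for degradation unless the ligand Shield1 is present, which accounts for the "inducible" behaviour. The separately released puromycin marker allows transduced cells to be selected regardless of ligand. The construct suits temporally controlled editing with two guides, such as paired knockouts or deletions.
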