Addgene plasmid #214680: pDual_dsCas9_Puro
Purpose: (Empty Backbone) Lentiviral expression vector for an inducible Cas9-P2A-Puromycin resistance casette with two empty sgRNA cloning sites
Depositing lab: Kevin Janes. Depositing organization: University of Virginia.
Backbone
  Vector backbone: pDual_dsCas9_Puro
  Vector type: Lentiviral, CRISPR
Growth in bacteria
  Bacterial resistance: Ampicillin, 100 μg/mL
  Growth temperature: 30°C
  Growth strain: NEB Stable
  Copy number: High Copy
Gene/Insert
  Gene/Insert name: None
Terms and licenses: Academic/Nonprofit Terms; Industry Terms: Not Available to Industry
Depositor comments: Puromycin resistance cassette has silent mutations to remove BsmBI recognition sequence (CGTCTCG->AGTGAGC; aas:GVS; 8606-8612 on the plasmid)
How to cite: pDual_dsCas9_Puro was a gift from Kevin Janes (Addgene plasmid # 214680 ; http://n2t.net/addgene:214680 ; RRID:Addgene_214680)
